>Addgene plasmid #30024 | HL 2312 (=HL 716 + pHL 787) | addgene partial sequence | sequence record 35324 | 30024 with mCherry-R
CGGCCTCGCCCTCGCCCTCGATCTCGAACTCGTGGCCGTTCACGGAGCCCTCCATGTGCACCTTGAAGCG
CATGAACTCCTTGATGATGGCCATGTTATCCTCCTCGCCCTTGCTCACCATTTTTTTTCCTCCTTAGCAT
GCTATCATGAACTTTCAGCGTATTCTGACTCATAAGGTGGCTCCTACCCGTGATCCCTTGACGGAACATT
CAAGCAAAAGCCTGGTTCCGCCGATTTATCGCTGCGGCAAATAACGCAGCGGGTTTACGGATTTCCCCTT
GTAACGAATTTCAAAATGCAAGCGTGTTGAACTGGTTCCGGTGTCGACAGTATCTCTATCACTGATAGGG
ATGTCAATCTCTATCACTGATAGGGAGAATTCACTGCTCACAAGAAAAAAGGCACGTCATCTGACGTGCC
TTTTTTATTTGTACTACCCTGTACGATTAAAGCTTCTGGATAAGGATTATCCAATTCTAAAAAAAAAGCC
CGGACGACTGTTCGGGCTTGTCTTTTTATATGTTGGAAAATCAGTGGCAATGCAATGGCCCAACAGAAAA
TAAAATCTGTGACAATAAAGGCATATAACCCGGGAGTATCTCTATCACTGATAGGGATGTCAATCTCTAT
CACTGATAGGGAGGATCCTGAGCGGATACATATTTGAATGTATTTAGAAAAATAAACAAAAGAGTTTGTA
GAAACGCAAAAAGGCCATCCGTCAGGATGGCCTTCTGCTTAATTTGATGCCTGGCAGTTTATGGCGGGCG
TCCTGCCCGCCACCCTCCGGGCCGTTGCTTCGCAACGTTCAAATCCGCTCCCGGCGGATTTGTCCTACTC
AGGAGAGCGTTCACCGACAAACA
