>Addgene plasmid #30024 | HL 2312 (=HL 716 + pHL 787) | depositor partial sequence | sequence record 35666 | vector backbone, ColE (from pZ system) + AmpR
CCCGGGGGATCCCATGGTACGCGTGCTAGAGGCATCAAATAAAACGAAAGGCTCAGTCGAAAGACTGGGC
CTTTCGTTTTATCTGTTGTTTGTCGGTGAACGCTCTCCTGAGTAGGACAAATCCGCCGCCCTAGACCTAG
GCGTTCGGCTGCGGCGAGCGGTATCAGCTCACTCAAAGGCGGTAATACGGTTATCCACAGAATCAGGGGA
TAACGCAGGAAAGAACATGTGAGCAAAAGGCCAGCAAAAGGCCAGGAACCGTAAAAAGGCCGCGTTGCTG
GCGTTTTTCCATAGGCTCCGCCCCCCTGACGAGCATCACAAAAATCGACGCTCAAGTCAGAGGTGGCGAA
ACCCGACAGGACTATAAAGATACCAGGCGTTTCCCCCTGGAAGCTCCCTCGTGCGCTCTCCTGTTCCGAC
CCTGCCGCTTACCGGATACCTGTCCGCCTTTCTCCCTTCGGGAAGCGTGGCGCTTTCTCAATGCTCACGC
TGTAGGTATCTCAGTTCGGTGTAGGTCGTTCGCTCCAAGCTGGGCTGTGTGCACGAACCCCCCGTTCAGC
CCGACCGCTGCGCCTTATCCGGTAACTATCGTCTTGAGTCCAACCCGGTAAGACACGACTTATCGCCACT
GGCAGCAGCCACTGGTAACAGGATTAGCAGAGCGAGGTATGTAGGCGGTGCTACAGAGTTCTTGAAGTGG
TGGCCTAACTACGGCTACACTAGAAGGACAGTATTTGGTATCTGCGCTCTGCTGAAGCCAGTTACCTTCG
GAAAAAGAGTTGGTAGCTCTTGATCCGGCAAACAAACCACCGCTGGTAGCGGTGGTTTTTTTGTTTGCAA
GCAGCAGATTACGCGCAGAAAAAAAGGATCTCAAGAAGATCCTTTGATCTTTTCTACGGGGTCTGACGCT
CAGTGGAACGAAAACTCACGTTAAGGGATTTTGGTCATGACTAGTGCTTGGATTCTCACCAATAAAAAAC
GCCCGGCGGCAACCGAGCGTTCTGAACAAATCCAGATGGAGTTCTGAGGTCATTACTGGATCTATCAACA
GGAGTCCAAGCGAGCTCGTAAACTTGGTCTGACAGTTACCAATGCTTAATCAGTGAGGCACCTATCTCAG
CGATCTGTCTATTTCGTTCATCCATAGTTGCCTGACTCCCCGTCGTGTAGATAACTACGATACGGGAGGG
CTTACCATCTGGCCCCAGTGCTGCAATGATACCGCGAGACCCACGCTCACCGGCTCCAGATTTATCAGCA
ATAAACCAGCCAGCCGGAAGGGCCGAGCGCAGAAGTGGTCCTGCAACTTTATCCGCCTCCATCCAGTCTA
TTAATTGTTGCCGGGAAGCTAGAGTAAGTAGTTCGCCAGTTAATAGTTTGCGCAACGTTGTTGCCATTGC
TACAGGCATCGTGGTGTCACGCTCGTCGTTTGGTATGGCTTCATTCAGCTCCGGTTCCCAACGATCAAGG
CGAGTTACATGATCCCCCATGTTGTGCAAAAAAGCGGTTAGCTCCTTCGGTCCTCCGATCGTTGTCAGAA
GTAAGTTGGCCGCAGTGTTATCACTCATGGTTATGGCAGCACTGCATAATTCTCTTACTGTCATGCCATC
CGTAAGATGCTTTTCTGTGACTGGTGAGTACTCAACCAAGTCATTCTGAGAATAGTGTATGCGGCGACCG
AGTTGCTCTTGCCCGGCGTCAATACGGGATAATACCGCGCCACATAGCAGAACTTTAAAAGTGCTCATCA
TTGGAAAACGTTCTTCGGGGCGAAAACTCTCAAGGATCTTACCGCTGTTGAGATCCAGTTCGATGTAACC
CACTCGTGCACCCAACTGATCTTCAGCATCTTTTACTTTCACCAGCGTTTCTGGGTGAGCAAAAACAGGA
AGGCAAAATGCCGCAAAAAAGGGAATAAGGGCGACACGGAAATGTTGAATACTCATACTCTTCCTTTTTC
AATATTATTGAAGCATTTATCAGGGTTATTGTCTCATGAGCGGATACATATTTGAATGTATTTAGAAAAA
TAAACAAATAGGGGTTCCGCGCACATTTCCCCGAAAAGTGCCACCTGACGTC
