>Addgene plasmid #30024 | HL 2312 (=HL 716 + pHL 787) | depositor partial sequence | sequence record 35667 | micC
TTATATGCCTTTATTGTCACAGATTTTATTTTCTGTTGGGCCATTGCATTGCCACTGATTTTCCAACATA
TAAAAAGACAAGCCCGAACAGTCGTCCGGGCTTTTTTTTTAGAATTGGATAATCCTTATCCAG
