>Addgene plasmid #30024 | HL 2312 (=HL 716 + pHL 787) | depositor partial sequence | sequence record 35668 | rpoS
ACCGGAACCAGTTCAACACGCTTGCATTTTGAAATTCGTTACAAGGGGAAATCCGTAAACCCGCTGCGTT
ATTTGCCGCAGCGATAAATCGGCGGAACCAGGCTTTTGCTTGAATGTTCCGTCAAGGGATCACGGGTAGG
AGCCACCTTATGAGTCAGAATACGCTGAAAGTTCATGATA
