>Addgene plasmid #30024 | HL 2312 (=HL 716 + pHL 787) | depositor partial sequence | sequence record 35669 | ompC
TTGCCGACTGATTAATGAGGGTTAATCAGTATGCAGTGGCATAAAAAAGCAAATAAAGGCATATAACAGA
GGGTTAATAACATGAAAGTTAAAGTACTGTCCCTCCTGGTCCCAGCTA
