>Addgene plasmid #30024 | HL 2312 (=HL 716 + pHL 787) | addgene partial sequence | sequence record 37853 | GFP-R 5'-CCATCTAATTCAACAAGAATTGGGACAAC-3'
CGCATGCTAGCTGGGACCAGGAGGGACAGTACTTTAACTTTCATGTTATTAACCCTCTGTTATATGCCTT
TATTTGCTTTTTTATGCCACTGCATACTGATTAACCCTCATTAATCAGTCGGCAAGTCGACAGTATCTTG
TTATCCGCTCACAATGTCAATGTTATCCGCTCACATTTATGACGTCAGGTGGCACTTTTCGGGGAAATGT
GCGCGGAACCCCTATTTGTTTATTTTTCTAAATACATTCAAATATGTATCCGCTCATGAGACAATAACCC
TGATAAATGCTTCAATAATATTGAAAAAGGAAGAGTATGAGTATTCAACATTTCCGTGTCGCCCTTATTC
CCTTTTTTGCGGCATTTTGCCTTCCTGTTTTTGCTCACCCAGAAACGCTGGTGAAAGTAAAAGATGCTGA
AGATCAGTTGGGTGCACGAGTGGGTTACATCGAACTGGATCTCAACAGCGGTAAGATCCTTGAGAGTTTT
CGCCCCGAAGAACGTTTTCCAATGATGAGCACTTTTAAAGTTCTGCTATGTGGCGCGGTATTATCCCGTA
TTGACGCCGGGCAAGAGCAACTCGGTCGCCGCATACACTATTCTCAGAATGACTTGGTTGAGTACTCACC
AGTCACAGAAAAGCATCTTACGGATGGCATGACAGTAAGAGAATTATGCAGTGCTGCCATAACCATGAGT
GATAACACTGCGGCCAACTTACTTCTGACAACGATCGGAGGACCGAAGGAGCTAACCGCTTTTTTGCACA
ACATGGGGGATCATGTAACTCGCCTTGATCGTTGGGAACCGGAGCTGAATGAAGCCATACCAAACGACGA
GCGTGA
