[The description below was written by a language model from this plasmid's Addgene catalogue record.]
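Description:
HL 2312 is the designation for E. coli strain HL 716 carrying plasmid pHL 787, a bacterial expression and synthetic biology construct built on a modified pZ-system backbone. The roughly 2 kb backbone supplies a ColE-type origin of replication, giving high copy number, and an ampicillin resistance marker for selection. The record indicates that the plasmid is maintained in HL 716 and may depend on that particular host. The properties of the strain itself are not described, although promoters of this family are generally regulated by TetR and LacI repressors supplied by the host.

The approximately 2.9 kb insert, cloned between AatII and ApaI sites that remain intact, contains three E. coli-derived expression units. The small regulatory RNA MicC is transcribed from the tetracycline-responsive PLtetO-1 promoter. An rpoS::mCherry fusion is also driven by PLtetO-1. An ompC::gfp fusion is driven by the lac-responsive PLlacO-1 promoter. In each fusion the fluorescent protein is attached at the C-terminal end. MicC is an Hfq-dependent small RNA known to repress ompC, so the GFP fusion reports on its cognate target. rpoS is a separate target of Hfq-dependent small RNA regulation, read out in a second colour.

This layout lets small RNA and target expression be tuned from independent inducible promoters while two targets are monitored at once by fluorescence. That fits the associated study of how competition for the chaperone Hfq disrupts small RNA signalling. No feature table is provided, so details such as terminators, ribosome binding sites and the extent of each gene fragment are not stated.
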