Addgene plasmid #30024: HL 2312 (=HL 716 + pHL 787)
Depositing lab: Han Lim. Depositing organization: University of California, Berkeley. Publication: Disruption of small RNA signaling caused by competition for Hfq. Hussein R, Lim HN. Proc Natl Acad Sci U S A. 2011 Jan 18;108(3):1110-5. doi: 10.1073/pnas.1010082108. Epub 2010 Dec 28. PubMed 21189298.
Backbone
  Vector backbone: ColE (from pZ system) + AmpR
  Backbone manufacturer: Lim Lab (modified from Rolf Lutz and Hermann Bujard, 1997)
  Backbone size w/o insert (bp): 2000
  Vector type: Bacterial Expression, Synthetic Biology
Growth in bacteria
  Bacterial resistance: Ampicillin, 100 μg/mL
  Growth temperature: 37°C
  Growth strain: HL 716
  Copy number: High Copy
Gene/Insert
  Gene/Insert name: pLtetO-1:MicC, pLtetO-1:rpoS::mCherry, pLlacO-1:ompC::gfp
  Species: E. coli
  Insert size (bp): 2900
  Tag / fusion protein: mCherry, GFP (C terminal on backbone)
  Cloning method: Restriction Enzyme; 5′ cloning site AatII (not destroyed); 3′ cloning site ApaI (not destroyed)
  Sequencing primers: 5′ ctcatgagcggatacat atttgaa; 3′ agctgatacc gctcgccgca gccgaacg
Terms and licenses: Academic/Nonprofit Terms; Industry Terms: Not Available to Industry
Depositor comments: Please note that this plasmid may require a unique bacterial strain, so make sure to confirm that you can also obtain the appropriate growth strain. Please contact us or contact our distributors if you have any questions.
How to cite: HL 2312 (=HL 716 + pHL 787) was a gift from Han Lim (Addgene plasmid # 30024 ; http://n2t.net/addgene:30024 ; RRID:Addgene_30024)
